>Addgene plasmid #103728 | LSB-hsa-miR-758-3p | depositor full sequence | sequence record 196504 | Full Sequence
AATTGAGGGGATAACGCAGGAAAGAACATGTGAGCAAAAGGCCAGCAAAAGGCCAGGAACCGTAAAAAGG
CCGCGTTGCTGGCGTTTTTCCATAGGCTCCGCCCCCCTGACGAGCATCACAAAAATCGACGCTCAAGTCA
GAGGTGGCGAAACCCGACAGGACTATAAAGATACCAGGCGTTTCCCCCTGGAAGCTCCCTCGTGCGCTCT
CCTGTTCCGACCCTGCCGCTTACCGGATACCTGTCCGCCTTTCTCCCTTCGGGAAGCGTGGCGCTTTCTC
ATAGCTCACGCTGTAGGTATCTCAGTTCGGTGTAGGTCGTTCGCTCCAAGCTGGGCTGTGTGCACGAACC
CCCCGTTCAGCCCGACCGCTGCGCCTTATCCGGTAACTATCGTCTTGAGTCCAACCCGGTAAGACACGAC
TTATCGCCACTGGCAGCAGCCACTGGTAACAGGATTAGCAGAGCGAGGTATGTAGGCGGTGCTACAGAGT
TCTTGAAGTGGTGGCCTAACTACGGCTACACTAGAAGAACAGTATTTGGTATCTGCGCTCTGCTGAAGCC
AGTTACCTTCGGAAAAAGAGTTGGTAGCTCTTGATCCGGCAAACAAACCACCGCTGGTAGCGGTGGTTTT
TTTGTTTGCAAGCAGCAGATTACGCGCAGAAAAAAAGGATCTCAAGAAGATCCTTTGATCTTTTCTACGG
GGTCTGACGCTCAGTGGAACGAAAACTCACGTTAAGGGATTTTGGTCATGAGATTATCAAAAAGGATCTT
CACCTAGATCCTTTTAAATTAAAAATGAAGTTTTAAATCAATCTAAAGTATATATGAGTAAACTTGGTCT
GACAGTTACCAATGCTTAATCAGTGAGGCACCTATCTCAGCGATCTGTCTATTTCGTTCATCCATAGTTG
CCTGACTCCCCGTCGTGTAGATAACTACGATACGGGAGGGCTTACCATCTGGCCCCAGTGCTGCAATGAT
ACCGCGAGAACCACGCTCACCGGCTCCAGATTTATCAGCAATAAACCAGCCAGCCGGAAGGGCCGAGCGC
AGAAGTGGTCCTGCAACTTTATCCGCCTCCATCCAGTCTATTAATTGTTGCCGGGAAGCTAGAGTAAGTA
GTTCGCCAGTTAATAGTTTGCGCAACGTTGTTGCCATTGCTACAGGCATCGTGGTGTCACGCTCGTCGTT
TGGTATGGCTTCATTCAGCTCCGGTTCCCAACGATCAAGGCGAGTTACATGATCCCCCATGTTGTGCAAA
AAAGCGGTTAGCTCCTTCGGTCCTCCGATCGTTGTCAGAAGTAAGTTGGCCGCAGTGTTATCACTCATGG
TTATGGCAGCACTGCATAATTCTCTTACTGTCATGCCATCCGTAAGATGCTTTTCTGTGACTGGTGAGTA
CTCAACCAAGTCATTCTGAGAATAGTGTATGCGGCGACCGAGTTGCTCTTGCCCGGCGTCAATACGGGAT
AATACCGCGCCACATAGCAGAACTTTAAAAGTGCTCATCATTGGAAAACGTTCTTCGGGGCGAAAACTCT
CAAGGATCTTACCGCTGTTGAGATCCAGTTCGATGTAACCCACTCGTGCACCCAACTGATCTTCAGCATC
TTTTACTTTCACCAGCGTTTCTGGGTGAGCAAAAACAGGAAGGCAAAATGCCGCAAAAAAGGGAATAAGG
GCGACACGGAAATGTTGAATACTCATACTCTTCCTTTTTCAATATTATTGAAGCATTTATCAGGGTTATT
GTCTCATGAGCGGATACATATTTGAATGTAGCTCCGAATTTCTCGAGGGCTTGTCGACGACGGCGGTCTC
CGTCGTCAGGATCATGAATTCGACCCGCCTGCCACCATGACCGAGTACAAGCCCACGGTGCGCCTCGCCA
CCCGCGACGACGTCCCCCGGGCCGTACGCACCCTCGCCGCCGCGTTCGCCGACTACCCCGCCACGCGCCA
CACCGTCGACCCGGACCGCCACATCGAGCGGGTCACCGAGCTGCAAGAACTCTTCCTCACGCGCGTCGGG
CTCGACATCGGCAAGGTGTGGGTCGCGGACGACGGCGCCGCGGTGGCGGTCTGGACCACGCCGGAGAGCG
TCGAAGCGGGGGCGGTGTTCGCCGAGATCGGCCCGCGCATGGCCGAGTTGAGCGGTTCCCGGCTGGCCGC
GCAGCAACAGATGGAAGGCCTCCTGGCGCCGCACCGGCCCAAGGAGCCCGCGTGGTTCCTGGCCACCGTC
GGCGTCTCGCCCGACCACCAGGGCAAGGGTCTGGGCAGCGCCGTCGTGCTCCCCGGAGTGGAGGCGGCCG
AGCGCGCCGGGGTGCCCGCCTTCCTGGAGACATCCGCGCCCCGCAACCTCCCCTTCTACGAGCGGCTCGG
CTTCACCGTCACCGCCGACGTCGAGGTGCCCGAAGGACCGCGCACCTGGTGCATGACCCGCAAGCCCGGT
GCCTGATACGCGTGAATTCACTCCTCAGGTGCAGGCTGCCTATCAGAAGGTGGTGGCTGGTGTGGCCAAT
GCCCTGGCTCACAAATACCACTGAGATCTTTTTCCCTCTGCCAAAAATTATGGGGACATCATGAAGCCCC
TTGAGCATCTGACTTCTGGCTAATAAAGGAAATTTATTTTCATTGCAATAGTGTGTTGGAATTTTTTGTG
TCTCTCACTCGGAAGGACATATGGGAGGGCAAATCATTTAAAACATCAGAATGAGTATTTGGTTTAGAGT
TTGGCAACATATGCCCATATGCTGGCTGCCATGAACAAAGGTTGGCTATAAAGAGGTCATCAGTATATGA
AACAGCCCCCTGCTGTCCATTCCTTATTCCATAGAAAAGCCTTGACTTGAGGTTAGATTTTTTTTATATT
TTGTTTTGTGTTATTTTTTTCTTTAACATCCCTAAAATTTTCCTTACATGTTTTACTAGCCAGATTTTTC
CTCCTCTCCTGACTACTCCCAGTCATAGCTGTCCCTCTTCTCTTATGGAGATCCCTCGACCTGCAGCCCA
AGCTTGAATTCTCTAGAATTACCCTGTTATCCCTATGCTTGGTTTACCGAGCTCTTATTGGTTTTCAAAC
TTCATTGACTGTGCCCAACGCGCCTGGGAGCTCACGGGGACAGCCCCCCCCCAAAGCCCCCAGGGATGTA
ATTACGTCCCTCCCCCGCTAGGGGGCAGCAGCGAGCCGCCCGGGGCTCCGCTCCGGTCCGGCGCTCCCCC
CGCATCCCCGAGCCGGCAGCGTGCGGGGACAGCCCGGGCACGGGGAAGGTGGCACGGGATCGCTTTCCTC
TGAACGCTTCTCGCTGCTCTTTGAGCCTGCAGACACCTGGGGGGATACGGGGAAAAAGCTAGGCTGAAAG
ACCGGTTCTTAGAATGACACGCGCCTGGGAGCTCACGGGGACAGCCCCCCCCCAAAGCCCCCAGGGATGT
AATTACGTCCCTCCCCCGCTAGGGGGCAGCAGCGAGCCGCCCGGGGCTCCGCTCCGGTCCGGCGCTCCCC
CCGCATCCCCGAGCCGGCAGCGTGCGGGGACAGCCCGGGCACGGGGAAGGTGGCACGGGATCGCTTTCCT
CTGAACGCTTCTCGCTGCTCTTTGAGCCTGCAGACACCTGGGGGGATACGGGGAAAAAGCTAACTTCTGA
GACGACAACTTTGTATAGAAAAGTTGGCTCCGAATTCGCCCTTGACAGCAGAGATCCAGTTTGGTTAATT
AATTGGCTCCGGTGCCCGTCAGTGGGCAGAGCGCACATCGCCCACAGTCCCCGAGAAGTTGTGGGGAGGG
GTCGGCAATTGAACCGGTGCCTAGAGAAGGTGGCGCGGGGTAAACTGGGAAAGTGATGTCGTGTACTGGC
TCCGCCTTTTTCCCGAGGGTGGGGGAGAACCGTATATAAGTGCAGTAGTCGCCGTGAACGTTCTTTTTCG
CAACGGGTTTGCCGCCAGAACACAGGTAAGTGCCGTGTGTGGTTCCCGCGGGCCTGGCCTCTTTACGGGT
TATGGCCCTTGCGTGCCTTGAATTACTTCCACCTGGCTGCAGTACGTGATTCTTGATCCCGAGCTTCGGG
TTGGAAGTGGGTGGGAGAGTTCGAGGCCTTGCGCTTAAGGAGCCCCTTCGCCTCGTGCTTGAGTTGAGGC
CTGGCCTGGGCGCTGGGGCCGCCGCGTGCGAATCTGGTGGCACCTTCGCGCCTGTCTCGCTGCTTTCGAT
AAGTCTCTAGCCATTTAAAATTTTTGATGACCTGCTGCGACGCTTTTTTTCTGGCAAGATAGTCTTGTAA
ATGCGGGCCAAGATCTGCACACTGGTATTTCGGTTTTTGGGGCCGCGGGCGGCGACGGGGCCCGTGCGTC
CCAGCGCACATGTTCGGCGAGGCGGGGCCTGCGAGCGCGGCCACCGAGAATCGGACGGGGGTAGTCTCAA
GCTGGCCGGCCTGCTCTGGTGCCTGGCCTCGCGCCGCCGTGTATCGCCCCGCCCTGGGCGGCAAGGCTGG
CCCGGTCGGCACCAGTTGCGTGAGCGGAAAGATGGCCGCTTCCCGGCCCTGCTGCAGGGAGCTCAAAATG
GAGGACGCGGCGCTCGGGAGAGCGGGCGGGTGAGTCACCCACACAAAGGAAAAGGGCCTTTCCGTCCTCA
GCCGTCGCTTCATGTGACTCCACGGAGTACCGGGCGCCGTCCAGGCACCTCGATTAGTTCTCGAGCTTTT
GGAGTACGTCGTCTTTAGGTTGGGGGGAGGGGTTTTATGCGATGGAGTTTCCCCACACTGAGTGGGTGGA
GACTGAAGTTAGGCCAGCTTGGCACTTGATGTAATTCTCCTTGGAATTTGCCCTTTTTGAGTTTGGATCT
TGGTTCATTCTCAAGCCTCAGACAGTGGTTCAAAGTTTTTTTCTTCCATTTCAGGTGTCGTGAGAAGGGC
GAATTCGACCCAAGTTTGTACAAAAAAGCAGGCTGGATCCAGGTGCCACCATGGTGAGCGAGCTGATTAA
GGAGAACATGCACATGAAGCTGTACATGGAGGGCACCGTGAACAACCACCACTTCAAGTGCACATCCGAG
GGCGAAGGCAAGCCCTACGAGGGCACCCAGACCATGAGAATCAAGGCGGTCGAGGGCGGCCCTCTCCCCT
TCGCCTTCGACATCCTGGCTACCAGCTTCATGTACGGCAGCAAAACCTTCATCAACCACACCCAGGGCAT
CCCCGACTTCTTTAAGCAGTCCTTCCCCGAGGGCTTCACATGGGAGAGAGTCACCACATACGAAGATGGG
GGCGTGCTGACCGCTACCCAGGACACCAGCCTCCAGGACGGCTGCCTCATCTACAACGTCAAGATCAGAG
GGGTGAACTTCCCATCCAACGGCCCTGTGATGCAGAAGAAAACACTCGGCTGGGAGGCCTCCACCGAGAC
ACTGTACCCCGCTGACGGCGGCCTGGAAGGCAGAGCCGACATGGCCCTGAAGCTCGTGGGCGGGGGCCAC
CTGATCTGCAACCTTAAGACCACATACAGATCCAAGAAACCCGCTAAGAACCTCAAGATGCCCGGCGTCT
ACTATGTGGACAGGAGACTGGAAAGAATCAAGGAGGCCGACAAAGAGACATACGTCGAGCAGCACGAGGT
GGCTGTGGCCAGATACTGCGACCTCCCTAGCAAACTGGGGCACAAACTTAATTGAGAATTCTACCACCCA
GCTTTCTTGTACAAAGTGGTACGTCTCAAGACCAGAGGTCTCTGCTTACTGTGCGGGTTAGTGGACCAGG
TCACAAAGGTTAGTGGACCAGGTCACAAAGGTTAGTGGACCAGGTCACAAAGGTTAGTGGACCAGGTCAC
AAACAACCAGAAGAGACCTGTGCTTCACTCCTCAGGTGCAGGCTGCCTATCAGAAGGTGGTGGCTGGTGT
GGCCAATGCCCTGGCTCACAAATACCACTGAGATCTTTTTCCCTCTGCCAAAAATTATGGGGACATCATG
AAGCCCCTTGAGCATCTGACTTCTGGCTAATAAAGGAAATTTATTTTCATTGCAATAGTGTGTTGGAATT
TTTTGTGTCTCTCACTCGGAAGGACATATGGGAGGGCAAATCATTTAAAACATCAGAATGAGTATTTGGT
TTAGAGTTTGGCAACATATGCCCATATGCTGGCTGCCATGAACAAAGGTTGGCTATAAAGAGGTCATCAG
TATATGAAACAGCCCCCTGCTGTCCATTCCTTATTCCATAGAAAAGCCTTGACTTGAGGTTAGATTTTTT
TTATATTTTGTTTTGTGTTATTTTTTTCTTTAACATCCCTAAAATTTTCCTTACATGTTTTACTAGCCAG
ATTTTTCCTCCTCTCCTGACTACTCCCAGTCATAGCTGTCCCTCTTCTCTTATGGAGATCCCGAGCGGTG
CGTTTTTATGCTTGTAGTATTGTATAATGTTTTTAAGATCCAAGCTTCTGACCTCTTCTCTTCCTCCCAC
AGGGCCTCGAGACAATTGCATCGATGGTACCAGTGAAAGTCTGCAATGAATTCGAGTTGGCGCGCCTGTC
ATTCTAAATCTCTCTTTCAGCCTAAAGCTTTTTCCCCGTATCCCCCCAGGTGTCTGCAGGCTCAAAGAGC
AGCGAGAAGCGTTCAGAGGAAAGCGATCCCGTGCCACCTTCCCCGTGCCCGGGCTGTCCCCGCACGCTGC
CGGCTCGGGGATGCGGGGGGAGCGCCGGACCGGAGCGGAGCCCCGGGCGGCTCGCTGCTGCCCCCTAGCG
GGGGAGGGACGTAATTACATCCCTGGGGGCTTTGGGAGGGGGCTGTCCCCGTGAGCTCCCAGGCGCGCCT
GTCATTCTAAATCTCTCTTTCAGCCTAAAGCTTTTTCCCCGTATCCCCCCAGGTGTCTGCAGGCTCAAAG
AGCAGCGAGAAGCGTTCAGAGGAAAGCGATCCCGTGCCACCTTCCCCGTGCCCGGGCTGTCCCCGCACGC
TGCCGGCTCGGGGATGCGGGGGGAGCGCCGGACCGGAGCGGAGCCCCGGGCGGCTCGCTGCTGCCCCCTA
GCGGGGGAGGGACGTAATTACATCCCTGGGGGCTTTGGGGGGGGGCTGTCCCCGTGAGCTCCCAGGCGCG
CCAACTCGGTACCGTATCGATGTCGACGTTAACGCTAGTGATATCAACTTTGTATAGAAAAGTTGGCTCC
GAATTCGCCCTTGACAGCAGAGATCCAGTTTGGTTAATTAATTGGCTCCGGTGCCCGTCAGTGGGCAGAG
CGCACATCGCCCACAGTCCCCGAGAAGTTGTGGGGAGGGGTCGGCAATTGAACCGGTGCCTAGAGAAGGT
GGCGCGGGGTAAACTGGGAAAGTGATGTCGTGTACTGGCTCCGCCTTTTTCCCGAGGGTGGGGGAGAACC
GTATATAAGTGCAGTAGTCGCCGTGAACGTTCTTTTTCGCAACGGGTTTGCCGCCAGAACACAGGTAAGT
GCCGTGTGTGGTTCCCGCGGGCCTGGCCTCTTTACGGGTTATGGCCCTTGCGTGCCTTGAATTACTTCCA
CCTGGCTGCAGTACGTGATTCTTGATCCCGAGCTTCGGGTTGGAAGTGGGTGGGAGAGTTCGAGGCCTTG
CGCTTAAGGAGCCCCTTCGCCTCGTGCTTGAGTTGAGGCCTGGCCTGGGCGCTGGGGCCGCCGCGTGCGA
ATCTGGTGGCACCTTCGCGCCTGTCTCGCTGCTTTCGATAAGTCTCTAGCCATTTAAAATTTTTGATGAC
CTGCTGCGACGCTTTTTTTCTGGCAAGATAGTCTTGTAAATGCGGGCCAAGATCTGCACACTGGTATTTC
GGTTTTTGGGGCCGCGGGCGGCGACGGGGCCCGTGCGTCCCAGCGCACATGTTCGGCGAGGCGGGGCCTG
CGAGCGCGGCCACCGAGAATCGGACGGGGGTAGTCTCAAGCTGGCCGGCCTGCTCTGGTGCCTGGCCTCG
CGCCGCCGTGTATCGCCCCGCCCTGGGCGGCAAGGCTGGCCCGGTCGGCACCAGTTGCGTGAGCGGAAAG
ATGGCCGCTTCCCGGCCCTGCTGCAGGGAGCTCAAAATGGAGGACGCGGCGCTCGGGAGAGCGGGCGGGT
GAGTCACCCACACAAAGGAAAAGGGCCTTTCCGTCCTCAGCCGTCGCTTCATGTGACTCCACGGAGTACC
GGGCGCCGTCCAGGCACCTCGATTAGTTCTCGAGCTTTTGGAGTACGTCGTCTTTAGGTTGGGGGGAGGG
GTTTTATGCGATGGAGTTTCCCCACACTGAGTGGGTGGAGACTGAAGTTAGGCCAGCTTGGCACTTGATG
TAATTCTCCTTGGAATTTGCCCTTTTTGAGTTTGGATCTTGGTTCATTCTCAAGCCTCAGACAGTGGTTC
AAAGTTTTTTTCTTCCATTTCAGGTGTCGTGAGAAGGGCGAATTCGACCCAAGTTTGTACAAAAAAGCAG
GCTCGCCACCATGGTGAGCAAGGGCGAGGAGCTGTTCACCGGGGTGGTGCCCATCCTGGTCGAGCTGGAC
GGCGACGTAAACGGCCACAAGTTCAGCGTGAGGGGCGAGGGCGAGGGCGATGCCACCAACGGCAAGCTGA
CCCTGAAGTTCATCTGCACCACCGGCAAGCTGCCCGTGCCCTGGCCCACCCTCGTGACCACCCTGAGCCA
CGGCGTGCAGTGCTTCGCCCGCTACCCCGACCACATGAAGCAGCACGACTTCTTCAAGTCCGCCATGCCC
GAAGGCTACGTCCAGGAGCGCACCATCTTCTTCAAGGACGACGGCACCTACAAGACCCGCGCCGAGGTGA
AGTTCGAGGGCGACACCCTAGTGAACCGCATCGAGCTGAAGGGCGTCGACTTCAAGGAGGACGGCAACAT
CCTGGGGCACAAGCTGGAGTACAACTTCAACAGCCACAACATCTATATCATGGCCGTCAAGCAGAAGAAC
GGCATCAAGGTGAACTTCAAGATCCGCCACAACGTGGAGGACGGCAGCGTGCAGCTCGCCGACCACTACC
AGCAGAACACCCCCATCGGCGACGGCCCCGTGCTGCTGCCCGACAGCCACTACCTGAGCACCCAGTCCGT
GCTGAGCAAAGACCCCAACGAGAAGCGCGATCACATGGTCCTGCTGGAGTTCCGCACCGCCGCCGGGATC
ACTCTCGGCATGGACGAGCTGTACAAGTAATACCACCCAGCTTTCTTGTACAAAGTGGTACGCGTGAATT
CACTCCTCAGGTGCAGGCTGCCTATCAGAAGGTGGTGGCTGGTGTGGCCAATGCCCTGGCTCACAAATAC
CACTGAGATCTTTTTCCCTCTGCCAAAAATTATGGGGACATCATGAAGCCCCTTGAGCATCTGACTTCTG
GCTAATAAAGGAAATTTATTTTCATTGCAATAGTGTGTTGGAATTTTTTGTGTCTCTCACTCGGAAGGAC
ATATGGGAGGGCAAATCATTTAAAACATCAGAATGAGTATTTGGTTTAGAGTTTGGCAACATATGCCCAT
ATGCTGGCTGCCATGAACAAAGGTTGGCTATAAAGAGGTCATCAGTATATGAAACAGCCCCCTGCTGTCC
ATTCCTTATTCCATAGAAAAGCCTTGACTTGAGGTTAGATTTTTTTTATATTTTGTTTTGTGTTATTTTT
TTCTTTAACATCCCTAAAATTTTCCTTACATGTTTTACTAGCCAGATTTTTCCTCCTCTCCTGACTACTC
CCAGTCATAGCTGTCCCTCTTCTCTTATGGAGATCCCTCGACCTGCAGCCCAAGCTTGGCGTAATCATGG
TCATAGCTGTTTCCTGTGTGAAATTGTTATCCGCTCACAATTCCACACAACATACGAGCCGGAAGCATAA
AGTGTAAAGCCTGGGGTGCCTAATGAGTGAGCTAACTCACATTAATTGCGTTGCGCTCACTGCCCGCTTT
CCAGTCGGGAAACCTGTCGTGCCAGCGGATCGACAGTACTAAGCTTGGTCTAATACCCAATCTCTCGTCT
TATCCAGATGTTTTATACGCCTCTGGCCCGTGTCTCAAAATCTCTGATGTTACATTGCACAAGATAAAAT
AATATCATCATGAACAATAAAACTGTCTGCTTACATAAACAGTAATACAAGGGGTGTTATGAGCCATATT
CAACGGGAAACGTCGAGGCCGCGATTAAATTCCAACATGGATGCTGATTTATATGGGTATAAATGGGCTC
GCGATAATGTCGGGCAATCAGGTGCGACAATCTATCGCTTGTATGGGAAGCCCGATGCGCCAGAGTTGTT
TCTGAAACATGGCAAAGGTAGCGTTGCCAATGATGTTACAGATGAGATGGTCAGACTAAACTGGCTGACG
GAATTTATGCCTCTTCCGACCATCAAGCATTTTATCCGTACTCCTGATGATGCATGGTTACTCACCACTG
CGATCCCCGGAAAAACAGCATTCCAGGTATTAGAAGAATATCCTGATTCAGGTGAAAATATTGTTGATGC
GCTGGCAGTGTTCCTGCGCCGGTTGCATTCGATTCCTGTTTGTAATTGTCCTTTTAACAGCGATCGCGTA
TTTCGTCTCGCTCAGGCGCAATCACGAATGAATAACGGTTTGGTTGATGCGAGTGATTTTGATGACGAGC
GTAATGGCTGGCCTGTTGAACAAGTCTGGAAAGAAATGCATAAACTTTTGCCATTCTCACCGGATTCAGT
CGTCACTCATGGTGATTTCTCACTTGATAACCTTATTTTTGACGAGGGGAAATTAATAGGTTGTATTGAT
GTTGGACGAGTCGGAATCGCAGACCGATACCAGGATCTTGCCATCCTATGGAACTGCCTCGGTGAGTTTT
CTCCTTCATTACAGAAACGGCTTTTTCAAAAATATGGTATTGATAATCCTGATATGAATAAATTGCAGTT
TCATTTGATGCTCGATGAGTTTTTCTAATCAGAATTGGTTAATTGGTTGTAACACTGGCAGAGCATTACG
CTGACTTGACGGGACGGCGCAAGCTCATGACCAAAATCCCTTAACGTGAGTTACGCGTCGTTCCACTGAG
CGTCAGAGGTATCACTAGTATTACAGAGGTAAGTTATAACAGTCGCCTAACCC
Features (pLannotate 1.2.2; 28 found; start..end, strand, type, name):
     87..675     -  rep_origin     ori: high-copy-number ColE1/pMB1/pBR322/pUC origin of replication
    846..1706    -  CDS            AmpR: β-lactamase; bla; confers resistance to ampicillin, carbenicillin, and related antibiotics
   1707..1778    -  promoter       AmpR promoter: bla
   1857..2456    +  CDS            PuroR: puromycin N-acetyltransferase; pac from Streptomyces alboniger; confers resistance to puromycin
   2461..2541    +  CDS            HBB (fragment): HBB_PONPY - Experimental evidence at transcript level: Swiss-Prot protein existence level 2. Involved in oxygen transport from the lung to the various peripheral tissues. From Pongo pygmaeus (Bornean orangutan).
   2612..2667    +  polyA_signal   β-globin poly(A) signal: rabbit β-globin polyadenylation signal (Gil and Proudfoot, 1987)
   3646..3666    +  protein_bind   attB4: mutant version of attB; core recombination site for the Gateway® BP reaction BP Clonase™
   3734..3945    +  promoter       EF-1α core promoter: core promoter for human elongation factor EF-1α
   3946..4884    +  intron         EF-1α intron A: intron upstream of the start codon of human EF-1α
   4911..4931    +  protein_bind   attB1: mutant version of attB; core recombination site for the Gateway® BP reaction BP Clonase™
   4951..5646    +  CDS            mKate2: mKate2 is a basic (constitutively fluorescent) red fluorescent protein published in 2009, derived from Entacmaea quadricolor. It is reported to be a rapidly-maturing monomer with moderate acid sensitivity.
   5666..5690    -  protein_bind   attB2: mutant version of attB; recombination site for the Gateway® BP reaction BP Clonase™
   5834..5908    +  CDS            HBB (fragment): HBB_PONPY - Experimental evidence at transcript level: Swiss-Prot protein existence level 2. Involved in oxygen transport from the lung to the various peripheral tissues. From Pongo pygmaeus (Bornean orangutan).
   5979..6034    +  polyA_signal   β-globin poly(A) signal: rabbit β-globin polyadenylation signal (Gil and Proudfoot, 1987)
   6418..6443    +  misc_feature   SA: splice acceptor site
   7115..7135    +  protein_bind   attB4: mutant version of attB; core recombination site for the Gateway® BP reaction BP Clonase™
   7203..7414    +  promoter       EF-1α core promoter: core promoter for human elongation factor EF-1α
   7415..8353    +  intron         EF-1α intron A: intron upstream of the start codon of human EF-1α
   8380..8400    +  protein_bind   attB1: mutant version of attB; core recombination site for the Gateway® BP reaction BP Clonase™
   8411..9127    +  CDS            EBFP2: EBFP2 is a basic (constitutively fluorescent) blue fluorescent protein published in 2007, derived from Aequorea victoria. It is reported to be a rapidly-maturing monomer with moderate acid sensitivity.
   9135..9159    -  protein_bind   attB2: mutant version of attB; recombination site for the Gateway® BP reaction BP Clonase™
   9163..9243    +  CDS            HBB (fragment): HBB_PONPY - Experimental evidence at transcript level: Swiss-Prot protein existence level 2. Involved in oxygen transport from the lung to the various peripheral tissues. From Pongo pygmaeus (Bornean orangutan).
   9314..9369    +  polyA_signal   β-globin poly(A) signal: rabbit β-globin polyadenylation signal (Gil and Proudfoot, 1987)
   9752..9774    -  protein_bind   lac operator (fragment): The lac repressor binds to the lac operator to inhibit transcription in E. coli. This inhibition can be relieved by adding lactose or isopropyl-β-D-thiogalactopyranoside (IPTG). lac repressor encoded by lacI
   9778..9808    -  promoter       lac promoter: promoter for the E. coli lac operon
   9823..9844    -  protein_bind   CAP binding site: CAP binding activates transcription in the presence of cAMP. E. coli catabolite activator protein
   9857..9896    -  CDS            lacI (fragment): lac repressor; lacI; The lac repressor binds to the lac operator to inhibit transcription in E. coli. This inhibition can be relieved by adding lactose or isopropyl-β-D-thiogalactopyranoside (IPTG).
  10069..10878   +  CDS            KanR: aminoglycoside phosphotransferase; aph(3')-Ia; confers resistance to kanamycin in bacteria or G418 (Geneticin®) in eukaryotes
