[The description below was written by a language model from this plasmid's Addgene catalogue record and pLannotate feature annotations shown in this document.]
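Description:
LSB-hsa-miR-758-3p is an 11 kb mammalian expression plasmid built on the Low Sensor Backbone (LSB) and designed as a two-colour fluorescent sensor of microRNA activity. It replicates in E. coli from a high-copy ColE1/pUC-type origin and carries both β-lactamase (ampicillin) and an aph(3')-Ia kanamycin resistance gene, with both antibiotics listed for selection. A puromycin N-acetyltransferase coding sequence followed by a rabbit β-globin polyadenylation signal is also present for selection of mammalian cells. No dedicated promoter for it is annotated in the feature table.

The payload consists of two parallel transcription units in the same orientation. Each uses the human EF-1α core promoter with its intron A, Gateway attB4/attB1/attB2 scars left from assembly, and a β-globin 3' region and poly(A) signal. The first unit expresses the red fluorescent protein mKate2, and according to the record its 3' UTR contains a target site for human miR-758-3p. This site is not annotated separately, but it presumably lies in the gap between the mKate2 cassette's attB2 site and the β-globin sequence. The second unit expresses the blue protein EBFP2 without a miRNA target and serves as an internal reference for transfection and expression level. When miR-758-3p is active in the transfected cell, the mKate2 transcript is repressed, so the mKate2-to-EBFP2 fluorescence ratio measures miRNA activity. This plasmid comes from work on modelling and predicting the behaviour of multi-input miRNA sensors.

The depositor notes that the repeated poly(A) elements make the plasmid inherently unstable. The physical plasmid also differs slightly from the deposited sequence, with short insertions flanking the puromycin coding region that do not affect puromycin selection.
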