Addgene plasmid #103728: LSB-hsa-miR-758-3p
Purpose: Used to sense miRNA activity using fluorescence based tools. hsa-miR-758-3p target in 3' UTR of of mKate. miRNA activity can be measured by the repression of mKate2 relative to EBFP2 fluorescent proteins . Plasmid is inherently unstable; please see Depositor Comments
Depositing lab: Ron Weiss. Depositing organization: Massachusetts Institute of Technology. Publication: A mixed antagonistic/synergistic miRNA repression model enables accurate predictions of multi-input miRNA sensor activity. Gam JJ, Babb J, Weiss R. Nat Commun. 2018 Jun 22;9(1):2430. doi: 10.1038/s41467-018-04575-0. PubMed 29934631.
Backbone
  Vector backbone: Low Sensor Backbone (LSB)
  Vector type: Mammalian Expression, Synthetic Biology
Growth in bacteria
  Bacterial resistance: Ampicillin and Kanamycin, 100 & 50 μg/mL
  Growth temperature: 30°C
  Growth strain: NEB Stable
  Copy number: High Copy
Gene/Insert
  Gene/Insert name: hsa-miR-758-3p target
  Species: H. sapiens (human)
  Entrez Gene: MIR758 (a.k.a. MIRN758, hsa-mir-758, mir-758)
  Promoter: EF-1a
  Cloning method: Gibson Cloning
Terms and licenses: Academic/Nonprofit Terms; Industry Terms: Not Available to Industry
Depositor comments: Please note that this plasmid is inherently unstable due to a repeating poly A element. We recommend performing a diagnostic digest on multiple colonies upon receipt. The depositors would like to note the presence of several discrepancies between the depositor sequence and physical plasmid sequence. In particular, the sequences upstream and downstream of the puromycin coding region have 10 bp insertions which do not affect the ability to perform puromycin selection. The sequences for those regions within the physical plasmids are as follows: Upstream of Puro: GAATTCGACCGCCTGTCTCAAGGTGCCACC; Downstream of Puro: GCTTTGAGACTACGCGTGAATTCACTCCTC. Please contact if you are interested in this plasmid prior to placing an order.
How to cite: LSB-hsa-miR-758-3p was a gift from Ron Weiss (Addgene plasmid # 103728 ; http://n2t.net/addgene:103728 ; RRID:Addgene_103728)
