>Addgene plasmid #103728 | LSB-hsa-miR-758-3p | depositor partial sequence | sequence record 196505 | hsa-miR-758-3p target
GGTTAGTGGACCAGGTCACAAA
